Addgene plasmid #46775: BDD FVIII H3
Purpose: pcDNA4.BDD FVIII.H3(M2238V)
Depositing lab: Robert Peters. Depositing organization: Bioverativ.
Backbone
  Vector backbone: pcDNA4
  Backbone manufacturer: Invitrogen
  Backbone size w/o insert (bp): 5000
  Total vector size (bp): 9404
  Vector type: Mammalian Expression
  Selectable markers: Zeocin
Growth in bacteria
  Bacterial resistance: Ampicillin, 100 μg/mL
  Growth temperature: 37°C
  Growth strain: DH5alpha
  Copy number: High Copy
Gene/Insert
  Gene/Insert name: B-domain deleted FVIII H3 protein (M2238V) (alt name: FVIII)
  Species: H. sapiens (human)
  Insert size (bp): 4371
  Mutation: M2238V
  Entrez Gene: F8 (a.k.a. AHF, DXS1253E, F8B, F8C, FVIII, HEMA, THPH13)
  Promoter: CMV
  Cloning method: Restriction Enzyme; 5′ cloning site BsiWI (not destroyed); 3′ cloning site XhoI (not destroyed)
  Sequencing primers: 5′ ctatagggagacccaagctgg; 3′ CGGTATGCATATTCAGATCCTCT
Terms and licenses: Academic/Nonprofit Terms; Industry Terms: Not Available to Industry
Depositor comments: Polymorphisms described in: Inhibitors of factor VIII in black patients with hemophilia. Viel KR, Ameri A, Abshire TC, Iyer RV, Watts RG, Lutcher C, Channell C, Cole SA, Fernstrom KM, Nakaya S, Kasper CK, Thompson AR, Almasy L, Howard TE. N Engl J Med. 2009 Apr 16;360(16):1618-27. doi: 10.1056/NEJMoa075760. Erratum in: N Engl J Med. 2009 Jul 30;361(5):544. PMID:1936966
How to cite: BDD FVIII H3 was a gift from Robert Peters (Addgene plasmid # 46775 ; http://n2t.net/addgene:46775 ; RRID:Addgene_46775)
