[The description below was written by a language model from this plasmid's Addgene catalogue record and pLannotate feature annotations shown in this document.]
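Description:
BDD FVIII H3 is a mammalian expression plasmid built on the pcDNA4 backbone that carries a human coagulation factor VIII (F8) cDNA lacking the B domain. The roughly 4.4 kb open reading frame sits between BsiWI and XhoI cloning sites, and the whole plasmid is about 9.4 kb. It encodes the H3 haplotype form of the protein, defined in the record by the M2238V substitution. The depositor comments link this variant to naturally occurring FVIII polymorphisms studied in relation to inhibitor development in hemophilia patients. The automated annotation labels the coding region as a match to porcine factor VIII. This most likely reflects homology-based matching by the annotation tool, since the catalogue entry states the insert is human.

Transcription of the insert is driven by the human cytomegalovirus immediate early enhancer and promoter and is terminated by the bovine growth hormone polyadenylation signal. A T7 promoter lies just upstream of the coding sequence. A second cassette places the Sh ble gene under tandem SV40 early and EM7 promoters with an SV40 polyadenylation signal, which allows Zeocin selection of stably transfected mammalian cells. In E. coli the plasmid is maintained at high copy through a ColE1/pUC-type origin and selected with ampicillin via β-lactamase. An f1 origin is also present. Small annotated fragments, such as the lac promoter and operator remnants, a short HIV-1 LTR-like match and a bom fragment, appear to be backbone remnants or chance matches with no role in the design. No epitope tag is annotated on the insert. The construct is suited to transient or stable production of this B-domain-deleted FVIII variant in mammalian cells, for example for comparison with other haplotype forms.
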