Features (pLannotate 1.2.2; 21 found; start..end, strand, type, name):
     63..4433    +  CDS            F8 (fragment): FA8_PIG - Also known as CF8. Experimental evidence at protein level: Swiss-Prot protein existence level 1. Factor VIII, along with calcium and phospholipid, acts as a cofactor for factor IXa when it converts factor X to the activated form, factor Xa. From Sus scrofa (Pig).
   4552..4776    +  polyA_signal   bGH poly(A) signal: bovine growth hormone polyadenylation signal
   4780..4801    +  promoter       SV40 promoter (fragment): SV40 enhancer and early promoter
   4822..5250    +  rep_origin     f1 ori (sequence partly withheld): f1 bacteriophage origin of replication; arrow indicates direction of (+) strand synthesis
   5264..5594    +  promoter       SV40 promoter: SV40 enhancer and early promoter
   5642..5689    +  promoter       EM7 promoter: synthetic bacterial promoter&nbsp
   5708..6082    +  CDS            BleoR: antibiotic-binding protein; Sh ble from Streptoalloteichus hindustanus; confers resistance to bleomycin, phleomycin, and Zeocin™
   6092..6217    +  CDS            ble (fragment): BLE_KLEPN - Experimental evidence at protein level: Swiss-Prot protein existence level 1. Binding protein with a strong affinity to the bleomycin family of antibiotics. Binds to CL990; an antimitotic-antibiotic compound. From Klebsiella pneumoniae.
   6212..6333    +  polyA_signal   SV40 poly(A) signal: SV40 polyadenylation signal
   6406..6422    -  protein_bind   lac operator: The lac repressor binds to the lac operator to inhibit transcription in E. coli. This inhibition can be relieved by adding lactose or isopropyl-β-D-thiogalactopyranoside (IPTG). lac repressor encoded by lacI
   6430..6460    -  promoter       lac promoter: promoter for the E. coli lac operon
   6475..6496    -  protein_bind   CAP binding site: CAP binding activates transcription in the presence of cAMP. E. coli catabolite activator protein
   6509..6601    -  CDS            lacI (fragment): lac repressor; lacI; The lac repressor binds to the lac operator to inhibit transcription in E. coli. This inhibition can be relieved by adding lactose or isopropyl-β-D-thiogalactopyranoside (IPTG).
   6784..7372    -  rep_origin     ori: high-copy-number ColE1/pMB1/pBR322/pUC origin of replication
   7543..8403    -  CDS            AmpR: β-lactamase; bla; confers resistance to ampicillin, carbenicillin, and related antibiotics
   8404..8508    -  promoter       AmpR promoter: bla
   8575..8619    -  misc_feature   bom (fragment): basis of mobility region from pBR322
   8774..9153    +  enhancer       CMV enhancer: human cytomegalovirus immediate early enhancer
   9154..9357    +  promoter       CMV promoter: human cytomegalovirus (CMV) immediate early promoter
   9353..9386    +  LTR            5' LTR (truncated) (fragment): truncated 5' long terminal repeat (LTR) from HIV-1
   9402..16      +  promoter       T7 promoter (across the origin): promoter for bacteriophage T7 RNA polymerase
>Addgene plasmid #46775 | BDD FVIII H3 | depositor full sequence | sequence record 66268 | BDD FVIII H3 sequence 9404 bps
TACGACTCACTATAGGGAGACCCAAGCTGGCTAGTTAAGCTTCGCGACGTACGGCCGCCACCATGCAAAT
AGAGCTCTCCACCTGCTTCTTTCTGTGCCTTTTGCGATTCTGCTTTAGTGCCACCAGAAGATACTACCTG
GGTGCAGTGGAACTGTCATGGGACTATATGCAAAGTGATCTCGGTGAGCTGCCTGTGGACGCAAGATTTC
CTCCTAGAGTGCCAAAATCTTTTCCATTCAACACCTCAGTCGTGTACAAAAAGACTCTGTTTGTAGAATT
CACGGATCACCTTTTCAACATCGCTAAGCCAAGGCCACCCTGGATGGGTCTGCTAGGTCCTACCATCCAG
GCTGAGGTTTATGATACAGTGGTCATTACACTTAAGAACATGGCTTCCCATCCTGTCAGTCTTCATGCTG
TTGGTGTATCCTACTGGAAAGCTTCTGAGGGAGCTGAATATGATGATCAGACCAGTCAAAGGGAGAAAGA
AGATGATAAAGTCTTCCCTGGTGGAAGCCATACATATGTCTGGCAGGTCCTGAAAGAGAATGGTCCAATG
GCCTCTGACCCACTGTGCCTTACCTACTCATATCTTTCTCATGTGGACCTGGTAAAAGACTTGAATTCAG
GCCTCATTGGAGCCCTACTAGTATGTAGAGAAGGGAGTCTGGCCAAGGAAAAGACACAGACCTTGCACAA
ATTTATACTACTTTTTGCTGTATTTGATGAAGGGAAAAGTTGGCACTCAGAAACAAAGAACTCCTTGATG
CAGGATAGGGATGCTGCATCTGCTCGGGCCTGGCCTAAAATGCACACAGTCAATGGTTATGTAAACAGGT
CTCTGCCAGGTCTGATTGGATGCCACAGGAAATCAGTCTATTGGCATGTGATTGGAATGGGCACCACTCC
TGAAGTGCACTCAATATTCCTCGAAGGTCACACATTTCTTGTGAGGAACCATCGCCAGGCGTCCTTGGAA
ATCTCGCCAATAACTTTCCTTACTGCTCAAACACTCTTGATGGACCTTGGACAGTTTCTACTGTTTTGTC
ATATCTCTTCCCACCAACATGATGGCATGGAAGCTTATGTCAAAGTAGACAGCTGTCCAGAGGAACCCCA
ACTACGAATGAAAAATAATGAAGAAGCGGAAGACTATGATGATGATCTTACTGATTCTGAAATGGATGTG
GTCAGGTTTGATGATGACAACTCTCCTTCCTTTATCCAAATTCGCTCAGTTGCCAAGAAGCATCCTAAAA
CTTGGGTACATTACATTGCTGCTGAAGAGGAGGACTGGGACTATGCTCCCTTAGTCCTCGCCCCCGATGA
CAGAAGTTATAAAAGTCAATATTTGAACAATGGCCCTCAGCGGATTGGTAGGAAGTACAAAAAAGTCCGA
TTTATGGCATACACAGATGAAACCTTTAAGACTCGTGAAGCTATTCAGCATGAATCAGGAATCTTGGGAC
CTTTACTTTATGGGGAAGTTGGAGACACACTGTTGATTATATTTAAGAATCAAGCAAGCAGACCATATAA
CATCTACCCTCACGGAATCACTGATGTCCGTCCTTTGTATTCAAGGAGATTACCAAAAGGTGTAAAACAT
TTGAAGGATTTTCCAATTCTGCCAGGAGAAATATTCAAATATAAATGGACAGTGACTGTAGAAGATGGGC
CAACTAAATCAGATCCTCGGTGCCTGACCCGCTATTACTCTAGTTTCGTTAATATGGAGAGAGATCTAGC
TTCAGGACTCATTGGCCCTCTCCTCATCTGCTACAAAGAATCTGTAGATCAAAGAGGAAACCAGATAATG
TCAGACAAGAGGAATGTCATCCTGTTTTCTGTATTTGATGAGAACCGAAGCTGGTACCTCACAGAGAATA
TACAACGCTTTCTCCCCAATCCAGCTGGAGTGCAGCTTGAGGATCCAGAGTTCCAAGCCTCCAACATCAT
GCACAGCATCAATGGCTATGTTTTTGATAGTTTGCAGTTGTCAGTTTGTTTGCATGAGGTGGCATACTGG
TACATTCTAAGCATTGGAGCACAGACTGACTTCCTTTCTGTCTTCTTCTCTGGATATACCTTCAAACACA
AAATGGTCTATGAAGACACACTCACCCTATTCCCATTCTCAGGAGAAACTGTCTTCATGTCGATGGAAAA
CCCAGGTCTATGGATTCTGGGGTGCCACAACTCAGACTTTCGGAACAGAGGCATGACCGCCTTACTGAAG
GTTTCTAGTTGTGACAAGAACACTGGTGATTATTACGAGGACAGTTATGAAGATATTTCAGCATACTTGC
TGAGTAAAAACAATGCCATTGAACCAAGAAGCTTCTCTCAAAACCCACCAGTCTTGAAACGCCATCAACG
GGAAATAACTCGTACTACTCTTCAGTCAGATCAAGAGGAAATTGACTATGATGATACCATATCAGTTGAA
ATGAAGAAGGAAGATTTTGACATTTATGATGAGGATGAAAATCAGAGCCCCCGCAGCTTTCAAAAGAAAA
CACGACACTATTTTATTGCTGCAGTGGAGAGGCTCTGGGATTATGGGATGAGTAGCTCCCCACATGTTCT
AAGAAACAGGGCTCAGAGTGGCAGTGTCCCTCAGTTCAAGAAAGTTGTTTTCCAGGAATTTACTGATGGC
TCCTTTACTCAGCCCTTATACCGTGGAGAACTAAATGAACATTTGGGACTCCTGGGGCCATATATAAGAG
CAGAAGTTGAAGATAATATCATGGTAACTTTCAGAAATCAGGCCTCTCGTCCCTATTCCTTCTATTCTAG
CCTTATTTCTTATGAGGAAGATCAGAGGCAAGGAGCAGAACCTAGAAAAAACTTTGTCAAGCCTAATGAA
ACCAAAACTTACTTTTGGAAAGTGCAACATCATATGGCACCCACTAAAGATGAGTTTGACTGCAAAGCCT
GGGCTTATTTCTCTGATGTTGACCTGGAAAAAGATGTGCACTCAGGCCTGATTGGACCCCTTCTGGTCTG
CCACACTAACACACTGAACCCTGCTCATGGGAGACAAGTGACAGTACAGGAATTTGCTCTGTTTTTCACC
ATCTTTGATGAGACCAAAAGCTGGTACTTCACTGAAAATATGGAAAGAAACTGCAGGGCTCCCTGCAATA
TCCAGATGGAAGATCCCACTTTTAAAGAGAATTATCGCTTCCATGCAATCAATGGCTACATAATGGATAC
ACTACCTGGCTTAGTAATGGCTCAGGATCAAAGGATTCGATGGTATCTGCTCAGCATGGGCAGCAATGAA
AACATCCATTCTATTCATTTCAGTGGACATGTGTTCACTGTACGAAAAAAAGAGGAGTATAAAATGGCAC
TGTACAATCTCTATCCAGGTGTTTTTGAGACAGTGGAAATGTTACCATCCAAAGCTGGAATTTGGCGGGT
GGAATGCCTTATTGGCGAGCATCTACATGCTGGGATGAGCACACTTTTTCTGGTGTACAGCAATAAGTGT
CAGACTCCCCTGGGAATGGCTTCTGGACACATTAGAGATTTTCAGATTACAGCTTCAGGACAATATGGAC
AGTGGGCCCCAAAGCTGGCCAGACTTCATTATTCCGGATCAATCAATGCCTGGAGCACCAAGGAGCCCTT
TTCTTGGATCAAGGTGGATCTGTTGGCACCAATGATTATTCACGGCATCAAGACCCAGGGTGCCCGTCAG
AAGTTCTCCAGCCTCTACATCTCTCAGTTTATCATCATGTATAGTCTTGATGGGAAGAAGTGGCAGACTT
ATCGAGGAAATTCCACTGGAACCTTAATGGTCTTCTTTGGCAATGTGGATTCATCTGGGATAAAACACAA
TATTTTTAACCCTCCAATTATTGCTCGATACATCCGTTTGCACCCAACTCATTATAGCATTCGCAGCACT
CTTCGCATGGAGTTGATGGGCTGTGATTTAAATAGTTGCAGCATGCCATTGGGAATGGAGAGTAAAGCAA
TATCAGATGCACAGATTACTGCTTCATCCTACTTTACCAATATGTTTGCCACCTGGTCTCCTTCAAAAGC
TCGACTTCACCTCCAAGGGAGGAGTAATGCCTGGAGACCTCAGGTGAATAATCCAAAAGAGTGGCTGCAA
GTGGACTTCCAGAAGACAGTGAAAGTCACAGGAGTAACTACTCAGGGAGTAAAATCTCTGCTTACCAGCA
TGTATGTGAAGGAGTTCCTCATCTCCAGCAGTCAAGATGGCCATCAGTGGACTCTCTTTTTTCAGAATGG
CAAAGTAAAGGTTTTTCAGGGAAATCAAGACTCCTTCACACCTGTGGTGAACTCTCTAGACCCACCGTTA
CTGACTCGCTACCTTCGAATTCACCCCCAGAGTTGGGTGCACCAGATTGCCCTGAGGATGGAGGTTCTGG
GCTGCGAGGCACAGGACCTCTACTGAGCGGCCGCTCGAGGTCACCCATTCGAACAAAAACTCATCTCAGA
AGAGGATCTGAATATGCATACCGGTCATCATCACCATCACCATTGAGTTTAAACCCGCTGATCAGCCTCG
ACTGTGCCTTCTAGTTGCCAGCCATCTGTTGTTTGCCCCTCCCCCGTGCCTTCCTTGACCCTGGAAGGTG
CCACTCCCACTGTCCTTTCCTAATAAAATGAGGAAATTGCATCGCATTGTCTGAGTAGGTGTCATTCTAT
TCTGGGGGGTGGGGTGGGGCAGGACAGCAAGGGGGAGGATTGGGAAGACAATAGCAGGCATGCTGGGGAT
GCGGTGGGCTCTATGGCTTCTGAGGCGGAAAGAACCAGCTGGGGCTCTAGGGGGTATCCCC
[124 nt withheld, positions 4822-4945]
C
[32 nt withheld, positions 4947-4978]
CA
[57 nt withheld, positions 4981-5037]
A
[49 nt withheld, positions 5039-5087]
CCTTTGACGTTGGAGTCCACGTTCTTT
[37 nt withheld, positions 5115-5151]
ACCCTATCTCGGTCTATTCTTTTGATTTATAAGGGATTTTGGGGATTTCGGCCTATTGGTTAAAAAATGA
GCTGATTTAACAAAAATTTAACGCGAATTAATTCTGTGGAATGTGTGTCAGTTAGGGTGTGGAAAGTCCC
CAGGCTCCCCAGGCAGGCAGAAGTATGCAAAGCATGCATCTCAATTAGTCAGCAACCAGGTGTGGAAAGT
CCCCAGGCTCCCCAGCAGGCAGAAGTATGCAAAGCATGCATCTCAATTAGTCAGCAACCATAGTCCCGCC
CCTAACTCCGCCCATCCCGCCCCTAACTCCGCCCAGTTCCGCCCATTCTCCGCCCCATGGCTGACTAATT
TTTTTTATTTATGCAGAGGCCGAGGCCGCCTCTGCCTCTGAGCTATTCCAGAAGTAGTGAGGAGGCTTTT
TTGGAGGCCTAGGCTTTTGCAAAAAGCTCCCGGGAGCTTGTATATCCATTTTCGGATCTGATCAGCACGT
GTTGACAATTAATCATCGGCATAGTATATCGGCATAGTATAATACGACAAGGTGAGGAACTAAACCATGG
CCAAGTTGACCAGTGCCGTTCCGGTGCTCACCGCGCGCGACGTCGCCGGAGCGGTCGAGTTCTGGACCGA
CCGGCTCGGGTTCTCCCGGGACTTCGTGGAGGACGACTTCGCCGGTGTGGTCCGGGACGACGTGACCCTG
TTCATCAGCGCGGTCCAGGACCAGGTGGTGCCGGACAACACCCTGGCCTGGGTGTGGGTGCGCGGCCTGG
ACGAGCTGTACGCCGAGTGGTCGGAGGTCGTGTCCACGAACTTCCGGGACGCCTCCGGGCCGGCCATGAC
CGAGATCGGCGAGCAGCCGTGGGGGCGGGAGTTCGCCCTGCGCGACCCGGCCGGCAACTGCGTGCACTTC
GTGGCCGAGGAGCAGGACTGACACGTGCTACGAGATTTCGATTCCACCGCCGCCTTCTATGAAAGGTTGG
GCTTCGGAATCGTTTTCCGGGACGCCGGCTGGATGATCCTCCAGCGCGGGGATCTCATGCTGGAGTTCTT
CGCCCACCCCAACTTGTTTATTGCAGCTTATAATGGTTACAAATAAAGCAATAGCATCACAAATTTCACA
AATAAAGCATTTTTTTCACTGCATTCTAGTTGTGGTTTGTCCAAACTCATCAATGTATCTTATCATGTCT
GTATACCGTCGACCTCTAGCTAGAGCTTGGCGTAATCATGGTCATAGCTGTTTCCTGTGTGAAATTGTTA
TCCGCTCACAATTCCACACAACATACGAGCCGGAAGCATAAAGTGTAAAGCCTGGGGTGCCTAATGAGTG
AGCTAACTCACATTAATTGCGTTGCGCTCACTGCCCGCTTTCCAGTCGGGAAACCTGTCGTGCCAGCTGC
ATTAATGAATCGGCCAACGCGCGGGGAGAGGCGGTTTGCGTATTGGGCGCTCTTCCGCTTCCTCGCTCAC
TGACTCGCTGCGCTCGGTCGTTCGGCTGCGGCGAGCGGTATCAGCTCACTCAAAGGCGGTAATACGGTTA
TCCACAGAATCAGGGGATAACGCAGGAAAGAACATGTGAGCAAAAGGCCAGCAAAAGGCCAGGAACCGTA
AAAAGGCCGCGTTGCTGGCGTTTTTCCATAGGCTCCGCCCCCCTGACGAGCATCACAAAAATCGACGCTC
AAGTCAGAGGTGGCGAAACCCGACAGGACTATAAAGATACCAGGCGTTTCCCCCTGGAAGCTCCCTCGTG
CGCTCTCCTGTTCCGACCCTGCCGCTTACCGGATACCTGTCCGCCTTTCTCCCTTCGGGAAGCGTGGCGC
TTTCTCAATGCTCACGCTGTAGGTATCTCAGTTCGGTGTAGGTCGTTCGCTCCAAGCTGGGCTGTGTGCA
CGAACCCCCCGTTCAGCCCGACCGCTGCGCCTTATCCGGTAACTATCGTCTTGAGTCCAACCCGGTAAGA
CACGACTTATCGCCACTGGCAGCAGCCACTGGTAACAGGATTAGCAGAGCGAGGTATGTAGGCGGTGCTA
CAGAGTTCTTGAAGTGGTGGCCTAACTACGGCTACACTAGAAGGACAGTATTTGGTATCTGCGCTCTGCT
GAAGCCAGTTACCTTCGGAAAAAGAGTTGGTAGCTCTTGATCCGGCAAACAAACCACCGCTGGTAGCGGT
GGTTTTTTTGTTTGCAAGCAGCAGATTACGCGCAGAAAAAAAGGATCTCAAGAAGATCCTTTGATCTTTT
CTACGGGGTCTGACGCTCAGTGGAACGAAAACTCACGTTAAGGGATTTTGGTCATGAGATTATCAAAAAG
GATCTTCACCTAGATCCTTTTAAATTAAAAATGAAGTTTTAAATCAATCTAAAGTATATATGAGTAAACT
TGGTCTGACAGTTACCAATGCTTAATCAGTGAGGCACCTATCTCAGCGATCTGTCTATTTCGTTCATCCA
TAGTTGCCTGACTCCCCGTCGTGTAGATAACTACGATACGGGAGGGCTTACCATCTGGCCCCAGTGCTGC
AATGATACCGCGAGACCCACGCTCACCGGCTCCAGATTTATCAGCAATAAACCAGCCAGCCGGAAGGGCC
GAGCGCAGAAGTGGTCCTGCAACTTTATCCGCCTCCATCCAGTCTATTAATTGTTGCCGGGAAGCTAGAG
TAAGTAGTTCGCCAGTTAATAGTTTGCGCAACGTTGTTGCCATTGCTACAGGCATCGTGGTGTCACGCTC
GTCGTTTGGTATGGCTTCATTCAGCTCCGGTTCCCAACGATCAAGGCGAGTTACATGATCCCCCATGTTG
TGCAAAAAAGCGGTTAGCTCCTTCGGTCCTCCGATCGTTGTCAGAAGTAAGTTGGCCGCAGTGTTATCAC
TCATGGTTATGGCAGCACTGCATAATTCTCTTACTGTCATGCCATCCGTAAGATGCTTTTCTGTGACTGG
TGAGTACTCAACCAAGTCATTCTGAGAATAGTGTATGCGGCGACCGAGTTGCTCTTGCCCGGCGTCAATA
CGGGATAATACCGCGCCACATAGCAGAACTTTAAAAGTGCTCATCATTGGAAAACGTTCTTCGGGGCGAA
AACTCTCAAGGATCTTACCGCTGTTGAGATCCAGTTCGATGTAACCCACTCGTGCACCCAACTGATCTTC
AGCATCTTTTACTTTCACCAGCGTTTCTGGGTGAGCAAAAACAGGAAGGCAAAATGCCGCAAAAAAGGGA
ATAAGGGCGACACGGAAATGTTGAATACTCATACTCTTCCTTTTTCAATATTATTGAAGCATTTATCAGG
GTTATTGTCTCATGAGCGGATACATATTTGAATGTATTTAGAAAAATAAACAAATAGGGGTTCCGCGCAC
ATTTCCCCGAAAAGTGCCACCTGACGTCGACGGATCGGGAGATCTCCCGATCCCCTATGGTCGACTCTCA
GTACAATCTGCTCTGATGCCGCATAGTTAAGCCAGTATCTGCTCCCTGCTTGTGTGTTGGAGGTCGCTGA
GTAGTGCGCGAGCAAAATTTAAGCTACAACAAGGCAAGGCTTGACCGACAATTGCATGAAGAATCTGCTT
AGGGTTAGGCGTTTTGCGCTGCTTCGCGATGTACGGGCCAGATATACGCGTTGACATTGATTATTGACTA
GTTATTAATAGTAATCAATTACGGGGTCATTAGTTCATAGCCCATATATGGAGTTCCGCGTTACATAACT
TACGGTAAATGGCCCGCCTGGCTGACCGCCCAACGACCCCCGCCCATTGACGTCAATAATGACGTATGTT
CCCATAGTAACGCCAATAGGGACTTTCCATTGACGTCAATGGGTGGACTATTTACGGTAAACTGCCCACT
TGGCAGTACATCAAGTGTATCATATGCCAAGTACGCCCCCTATTGACGTCAATGACGGTAAATGGCCCGC
CTGGCATTATGCCCAGTACATGACCTTATGGGACTTTCCTACTTGGCAGTACATCTACGTATTAGTCATC
GCTATTACCATGGTGATGCGGTTTTGGCAGTACATCAATGGGCGTGGATAGCGGTTTGACTCACGGGGAT
TTCCAAGTCTCCACCCCATTGACGTCAATGGGAGTTTGTTTTGGCACCAAAATCAACGGGACTTTCCAAA
ATGTCGTAACAACTCCGCCCCATTGACGCAAATGGGCGGTAGGCGTGTACGGTGGGAGGTCTATATAAGC
AGAGCTCTCTGGCTAACTAGAGAACCCACTGCTTACTGGCTTATCGAAATTAA
