>Addgene plasmid #46775 | BDD FVIII H3 | addgene partial sequence | sequence record 68582 | hFVIII-R1 5'-tctccacggtataagggctg-3'
GAGGGACACTGCCACTCTGAGCCCTGTTTCTTAGAACATGTGGGGAGCTACTCATCCCATAATCCCAGAG
CCTCTCCACTGCAGCAATAAAATAGTGTCGTGTTTTCTTTTGAAAGCTGCGGGGGCTCTGATTTTCATCC
TCATCATAAATGTCAAAATCTTCCTTCTTCATTTCAACTGATATGGTATCATCATAGTCAATTTCCTCTT
GATCTGACTGAAGAGTAGTACGAGTTATTTCCCGTTGATGGCGTTTCAAGACTGGTGGGTTTTGAGAGAA
GCTTCTTGGTTCAATGGCATTGTTTTTACTCAGCAAGTATGCTGAAATATCTTCATAACTGTCCTCGTAA
TAATCACCAGTGTTCTTGTCACAACTAGAAACCTTCAGTAAGGCGGTCATGCCTCTGTTCCGAAAGTCTG
AGTTGTGGCACCCCAGAATCCATAGACCTGGGTTTTCCATCGACATGAAGACAGTTTCTCCTGAGAATGG
GAATAGGGTGAGTGTGTCTTCATAGACCATTTTGTGTTTGAAGGTATATCCAGAGAAGAAGACAGAAAGG
AAGTCAGTCTGTGCTCCAATGCTTAGAATGTACCAGTATGCCACCTCATGCAAACAAACTGACAACTGCA
AACTATCAAAAACATAGCCATTGATGCTGTGCATGATGTTGGAGGCTTGGAACTCTGGATCCTCAAGCTG
CACTCCAGCTGGATTGGGGAGAAAGCGTTGTATATTCTCTGTGAGGTACCAGCTTCGGTTCTCATCAAAT
ACAGAAAACAGGATGACATTCCTCTTGTCTGACATTATCTGGTTTCCTCTTTGATCTACAGATTCTTTGT
AG
