>Addgene plasmid #46775 | BDD FVIII H3 | addgene partial sequence | sequence record 68584 | CMV-F 5'-CGCAAATGGGCGGTAGGCGTG-3'
TAGCGACTCTCTGGCTACTAGAGAACCCACTGCTTACTGGCTTATCGAAATTAATACGACTCACTATAGG
GAGACCCAAGCTGGCTAGTTAAGCTTCGCGACGTACGGCCGCCACCATGCAAATAGAGCTCTCCACCTGC
TTCTTTCTGTGCCTTTTGCGATTCTGCTTTAGTGCCACCAGAAGATACTACCTGGGTGCAGTGGAACTGT
CATGGGACTATATGCAAAGTGATCTCGGTGAGCTGCCTGTGGACGCAAGATTTCCTCCTAGAGTGCCAAA
ATCTTTTCCATTCAACACCTCAGTCGTGTACAAAAAGACTCTGTTTGTAGAATTCACGGATCACCTTTTC
AACATCGCTAAGCCAAGGCCACCCTGGATGGGTCTGCTAGGTCCTACCATCCAGGCTGAGGTTTATGATA
CAGTGGTCATTACACTTAAGAACATGGCTTCCCATCCTGTCAGTCTTCATGCTGTTGGTGTATCCTACTG
GAAAGCTTCTGAGGGAGCTGAATATGATGATCAGACCAGTCAAAGGGAGAAAGAAGATGATAAAGTCTTC
CCTGGTGGAAGCCATACATATGTCTGGCAGGTCCTGAAAGAGAATGGTCCAATGGCCTCTGACCCACTGT
GCCTTACCTACTCATATCTTTCTCATGTGGACCTGGTAAAAGACTTGAATTCAGGCCTCATTGGAGCCCT
ACTAGTATGTAGAGAAGGGAGTCTGGCCAAGGAAAAGACACAGACCTTGCACAAATTTATACTACTTTTT
GCTGTATTTGATGAAGGGAAAAGTTGGCACTCAGAAACAAAGAACTCCTTGATGCAGGATAGGAATGCTG
CATCTGCTCGGGCCTGGCCTAA
