>Addgene plasmid #46775 | BDD FVIII H3 | addgene partial sequence | sequence record 68585 | hFVIII-F2 5'-ttgctcgatacatccgtttg-3'
CTTCGCATGGAGTTGATGGGCTGTGATTTAAATAGTTGCAGCATGCCATTGGGAATGGAGAGTAAAGCAA
TATCAGATGCACAGATTACTGCTTCATCCTACTTTACCAATATGTTTGCCACCTGGTCTCCTTCAAAAGC
TCGACTTCACCTCCAAGGGAGGAGTAATGCCTGGAGACCTCAGGTGAATAATCCAAAAGAGTGGCTGCAA
GTGGACTTCCAGAAGACAGTGAAAGTCACAGGAGTAACTACTCAGGGAGTAAAATCTCTGCTTACCAGCA
TGTATGTGAAGGAGTTCCTCATCTCCAGCAGTCAAGATGGCCATCAGTGGACTCTCTTTTTTCAGAATGG
CAAAGTAAAGGTTTTTCAGGGAAATCAAGACTCCTTCACACCTGTGGTGAACTCTCTAGACCCACCGTTA
CTGACTCGCTACCTTCGAATTCACCCCCAGAGTTGGGTGCACCAGATTGCCCTGAGGATGGAGGTTCTGG
GCTGCGAGGCACAGGACCTCTACTGAGCGGCCGCTCGAGGTCACCCATTCGAACAAAAACTCATCTCAGA
AGAGGATCTGAATATGCATACCGGTCATCATCACCATCACCATTGAGTTTAAACCCGCTGATCAGCCTCG
ACTGTGCCTTCTAGTTGCCAGCCATCTGTTGTTTGCCCCTCCCCCGTGCCTTCCTTGACCCTGGAAGGTG
CCACTCCCACTGTCCTTTCCTAATAAAATGAGGAAATTGCATCGCA
