>Addgene plasmid #46775 | BDD FVIII H3 | addgene partial sequence | sequence record 75268 | hFVIII-F4 5'-cccgcagctttcaaaagaa-3'
GCTGCAGTGGAGAGGCTCTGGGATTATGGGATGAGTAGCTCCCCACATGTTCTAAGAAACAGGGCTCAGA
GTGGCAGTGTCCCTCAGTTCAAGAAAGTTGTTTTCCAGGAATTTACTGATGGCTCCTTTACTCAGCCCTT
ATACCGTGGAGAACTAAATGAACATTTGGGACTCCTGGGGCCATATATAAGAGCAGAAGTTGAAGATAAT
ATCATGGTAACTTTCAGAAATCAGGCCTCTCGTCCCTATTCCTTCTATTCTAGCCTTATTTCTTATGAGG
AAGATCAGAGGCAAGGAGCAGAACCTAGAAAAAACTTTGTCAAGCCTAATGAAACCAAAACTTACTTTTG
GAAAGTGCAACATCATATGGCACCCACTAAAGATGAGTTTGACTGCAAAGCCTGGGCTTATTTCTCTGAT
GTTGACCTGGAAAAAGATGTGCACTCAGGCCTGATTGGACCCCTTCTGGTCTGCCACACTAACACACTGA
ACCCTGCTCATGGGAGACAAGTGACAGTACAGGAATTTGCTCTGTTTTTCACCATCTTTGATGAGACCAA
AAGCTGGTACTTCACTGAAAATATGGAAAGAAACTGCAGGGCTCCCTGCAATATCCAGATGGAAGATCCC
ACTTTTAAAGAGAATTATCGCTTCCATGCAATCAATGGCTACATAATGGATACACTACCTGGCTTAGTAA
TGGCTCAGGATCAAAGGATTCGATGGTATCTGCTCAGCATGGGCAGCAATGAAAACATCCATTCTATTCA
TTTCAGTGGACATGTGTTCACTGTACGAAAAAAAGAGGAGTATAAAATGGCACTGTACAATCTCTATCCA
GGTGTTTTTGAGACAGTGGAAATGTTACCATCCAAAGCTGGAATTTGGCGGGTGGAATGCCTTATTGGCG
AGCATCTACATGCTGGGATGAGCACACTTTTTCTGGTGTACAGCAATAAGTGTCAGACTC
